Addgene plasmid #57688: tdEos-Vimentin-7
Purpose: Localization: Intermediate Filaments, Excitation: 505 / 569, Emission: 516 / 581
Depositing lab: Michael Davidson. Depositing organization: Florida State University, Tallahassee. Publication: Interferometric fluorescent super-resolution microscopy resolves 3D cellular ultrastructure. Shtengel G, Galbraith JA, Galbraith CG, Lippincott-Schwartz J, Gillette JM, Manley S, Sougrat R, Waterman CM, Kanchanawong P, Davidson MW, Fetter RD, Hess HF. Proc Natl Acad Sci U S A. 2009 Mar 3;106(9):3125-30. doi: 10.1073/pnas.0813131106. Epub 2009 Feb 6. PubMed 19202073.
Backbone
  Vector backbone: tdEos
  Backbone size w/o insert (bp): 4750
  Vector type: Mammalian Expression
  Selectable markers: Neomycin (select with G418)
Growth in bacteria
  Bacterial resistance: Kanamycin, 50 μg/mL
  Growth temperature: 37°C
  Growth strain: DH5alpha
  Copy number: High Copy
Gene/Insert
  Gene/Insert name: Vimentin (alt name: NM_003380.3)
  Species: H. sapiens (human)
  Entrez Gene: VIM
  Promoter: CMV
  Tag / fusion protein: tdEos
  Cloning method: Unknown
  Sequencing primers: 5′ CMV-F; 3′ SV40pA-R
Terms and licenses: Academic/Nonprofit Terms; Industry Terms
Depositor comments: . Excitation = 505 / 569; Emission = 516 / 581
How to cite: tdEos-Vimentin-7 was a gift from Michael Davidson (Addgene plasmid # 57688 ; http://n2t.net/addgene:57688 ; RRID:Addgene_57688)
