[The description below was written by a language model from this plasmid's Addgene catalogue record and pLannotate feature annotations shown in this document.]
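Description:
tdEos-Vimentin-7 is a mammalian expression plasmid that produces human vimentin (VIM) fused to the photoconvertible fluorescent protein tdEos, for labelling intermediate filaments in living or fixed cells. The sequenced record is about 6.8 kb. In bacteria, the plasmid replicates from a high-copy ColE1/pUC-type origin and also carries an f1 phage origin. A single NeoR/KanR (Tn5 aminoglycoside phosphotransferase) gene serves both hosts. A bacterial bla-type promoter drives it for kanamycin selection in E. coli, and the SV40 enhancer/early promoter drives it for G418 selection of transfected mammalian cells, with an HSV TK polyadenylation signal downstream. The short ble, bGH poly(A) and SV40 large T antigen matches in the feature table are fragments and do not appear to represent functional parts.

The expression cassette uses the CMV immediate early enhancer and promoter, followed by a remnant of the multiple cloning site, the vimentin coding sequence, and then two consecutive Eos-family coding sequences. These two copies form the tandem dimer (td) of Eos, so the tag sits at the C-terminus of vimentin after a short gap in the annotation that presumably encodes a linker. An SV40 poly(A) signal terminates the transcript. Eos derives from the coral Lobophyllia hemprichii and converts irreversibly from a green to a red emitting state. The record lists excitation/emission of 505/516 nm for the green form and 569/581 nm for the red form. This switching makes the fusion suited to single-molecule localisation methods, consistent with the associated publication on interferometric 3D super-resolution microscopy, and to pulse-labelling or tracking of the vimentin network. The cloning method is not recorded.
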