Features (pLannotate 1.2.2; 17 found; start..end, strand, type, name):
      1..304     +  enhancer       CMV enhancer: human cytomegalovirus immediate early enhancer
    305..508     +  promoter       CMV promoter: human cytomegalovirus (CMV) immediate early promoter
    531..574     +  misc_feature   MCS (fragment): multiple cloning site
    577..1974    +  CDS            VIM: VIME_HUMAN - Experimental evidence at protein level: Swiss-Prot protein existence level 1. Involved with LARP6 in the stabilization of type I collagen mRNAs for CO1A1 and CO1A2. From Homo sapiens (Human).
   1996..2673    +  CDS            d2EosFP: d2EosFP is a photoconvertible red fluorescent protein published in 2004, derived from Lobophyllia hemprichii.
   2721..3399    +  CDS            EosFP (fragment): green-to-red photoswitchable fluorescent protein (Wiedenmann et al., 2004)
   3415..3498    +  CDS            large T antigen (fragment): large T antigen from SV40 (simian virus 40)
   3521..3642    +  polyA_signal   SV40 poly(A) signal: SV40 polyadenylation signal
   3676..4104    -  rep_origin     f1 ori (sequence partly withheld): f1 bacteriophage origin of replication; arrow indicates direction of (+) strand synthesis
   4131..4235    +  promoter       AmpR promoter: bla
   4237..4594    +  promoter       SV40 promoter: SV40 enhancer and early promoter
   4629..5423    +  CDS            NeoR/KanR: aminoglycoside phosphotransferase from Tn5; aph(3')-II (or nptII); confers resistance to neomycin, kanamycin, and G418 (Geneticin®)
   5444..5596    +  CDS            ble (fragment): BLE_KLEPN - Experimental evidence at protein level: Swiss-Prot protein existence level 1. Binding protein with a strong affinity to the bleomycin family of antibiotics. Binds to CL990; an antimitotic-antibiotic compound. From Klebsiella pneumoniae.
   5655..5702    +  polyA_signal   HSV TK poly(A) signal: herpes simplex virus thymidine kinase polyadenylation signal (Cole and Stacy, 1985)
   5793..5809    -  polyA_signal   bGH poly(A) signal (fragment): bovine growth hormone polyadenylation signal
   6031..6619    +  rep_origin     ori: high-copy-number ColE1/pMB1/pBR322/pUC origin of replication
   6734..6793    +  enhancer       CMV enhancer (fragment): human cytomegalovirus immediate early enhancer
>Addgene plasmid #57688 | tdEos-Vimentin-7 | addgene full sequence | sequence record 218282 | Addgene NGS Result
CGTTACATAACTTACGGTAAATGGCCCGCCTGGCTGACCGCCCAACGACCCCCGCCCATTGACGTCAATA
ATGACGTATGTTCCCATAGTAACGCCAATAGGGACTTTCCATTGACGTCAATGGGTGGAGTATTTACGGT
AAACTGCCCACTTGGCAGTACATCAAGTGTATCATATGCCAAGTACGCCCCCTATTGACGTCAATGACGG
TAAATGGCCCGCCTGGCATTATGCCCAGTACATGACCTTATGGGACTTTCCTACTTGGCAGTACATCTAC
GTATTAGTCATCGCTATTACCATGGTGATGCGGTTTTGGCAGTACATCAATGGGCGTGGATAGCGGTTTG
ACTCACGGGGATTTCCAAGTCTCCACCCCATTGACGTCAATGGGAGTTTGTTTTGGCACCAAAATCAACG
GGACTTTCCAAAATGTCGTAACAACTCCGCCCCATTGACGCAAATGGGCGGTAGGCGTGTACGGTGGGAG
GTCTATATAAGCAGAGCTGGTTTAGTGAACCGTCAGATCCGCTAGCGCTACCGGACTCAGATCTCGAGCT
CAAGCTTCGAATTCCCATGTCCACCAGGTCCGTGTCCTCGTCCTCCTACCGCAGGATGTTCGGCGGCCCG
GGCACCGCGAGCCGGCCGAGCTCCAGCCGGAGCTACGTGACTACGTCCACCCGCACCTACAGCCTGGGCA
GCGCGCTGCGCCCCAGCACCAGCCGCAGCCTCTACGCCTCGTCCCCGGGCGGCGTGTATGCCACGCGCTC
CTCTGCCGTGCGCCTGCGGAGCAGCGTGCCCGGGGTGCGGCTCCTGCAGGACTCGGTGGACTTCTCGCTG
GCCGACGCCATCAACACCGAGTTCAAGAACACCCGCACCAACGAGAAGGTGGAGCTGCAGGAGCTGAATG
ACCGCTTCGCCAACTACATCGACAAGGTGCGCTTCCTGGAGCAGCAGAATAAGATCCTGCTGGCCGAGCT
CGAGCAGCTCAAGGGCCAAGGCAAGTCGCGCCTGGGGGACCTCTACGAGGAGGAGATGCGGGAGCTGCGC
CGGCAGGTGGACCAGCTAACCAACGACAAAGCCCGCGTCGAGGTGGAGCGCGACAACCTGGCCGAGGACA
TCATGCGCCTCCGGGAGAAATTGCAGGAGGAGATGCTTCAGAGAGAGGAAGCCGAAAACACCCTGCAATC
TTTCAGACAGGATGTTGACAATGCGTCTCTGGCACGTCTTGACCTTGAACGCAAAGTGGAATCTTTGCAA
GAAGAGATTGCCTTTTTGAAGAAACTCCACGAAGAGGAAATCCAGGAGCTGCAGGCTCAGATTCAGGAAC
AGCATGTCCAAATCGATGTGGATGTTTCCAAGCCTGACCTCACGGCTGCCCTGCGTGACGTACGTCAGCA
ATATGAAAGTGTGGCTGCCAAGAACCTGCAGGAGGCAGAAGAATGGTACAAATCCAAGTTTGCTGACCTC
TCTGAGGCTGCCAACCGGAACAATGACGCCCTGCGCCAGGCAAAGCAGGAGTCCACTGAGTACCGGAGAC
AGGTGCAGTCCCTCACCTGTGAAGTGGATGCCCTTAAAGGAACCAATGAGTCCCTGGAACGCCAGATGCG
TGAAATGGAAGAGAACTTTGCCGTTGAAGCTGCTAACTACCAAGACACTATTGGCCGCCTGCAGGATGAG
ATTCAGAATATGAAGGAGGAAATGGCTCGTCACCTTCGTGAATACCAAGACCTGCTCAATGTTAAGATGG
CCCTTGACATTGAGATTGCCACCTACAGGAAGCTGCTGGAAGGCGAGGAGAGCAGGATTTCTCTGCCTCT
TCCAAACTTTTCCTCCCTGAACCTGAGGGAAACTAATCTGGATTCACTCCCTCTGGTTGATACCCACTCA
AAAAGGACACTTCTGATTAAGACGGTTGAAACTAGAGATGGACAGGTTATCAACGAAACTTCTCAGCATC
ACGATGACCTTGAAGGGGATCCACCGGTCGCCACCATGAGTGCGATTAAGCCAGACATGAAGATCAACCT
CCGTATGGAAGGCAACGTAAACGGGCACCACTTTGTGATCGACGGAGATGGTACAGGCAAGCCTTTTGAG
GGAAAACAGAGTATGGATCTTGAAGTCAAAGAGGGCGGACCTCTGCCTTTTGCCTTTGATATCCTGACCA
CTGCATTCCATTACGGCAACAGGGTATTCGCCGAATATCCAGACCACATACAAGACTATTTTAAGCAGTC
GTTTCCTAAGGGGTATTCGTGGGAACGAAGCTTGACTTTCGAAGACGGGGGCATTTGCATTGCCAGAAAC
GACATAACAATGGAAGGGGACACTTTCTATAATAAAGTTCGATTTCACGGTGTAAACTTTCCCGCCAATG
GTCCAGTTATGCAGAAGAAGACGCTGAAATGGGAGCCCTCCACTGAGAAAATGTATGTGCGTGATGGAGT
GCTGACTGGTGATATTCGCATGGCTTTGTTGCTTGAAGGAAATGCCCATTACCGATGTGACTTCAGAACT
ACTTACAAAGCTAAGGAGAAGGGTGTCAAGTTACCAGGCTACCACTTTGTGGACCACTGCATTGAGATTT
TAAGCCATGACAAAGATTACAACAAGGTTAAGCTGTATGAGCATGCTGTTGCTCATTCTGGATTGCCTGA
CAATGCCAGACGATCCGGTAGCGGTCACGGTACTGGTTCTACTGGTTCTGGTTCTTCTGAGAGTGCGATT
AAGCCAGACATGAAGATCAACCTCCGTATGGAAGGCAACGTAAACGGGCACCACTTTGTGATCGACGGAG
ATGGTACAGGCAAGCCTTTTGAGGGAAAACAGAGTATGGATCTTGAAGTCAAAGAGGGCGGACCTCTGCC
TTTTGCCTTTGATATCCTGACCACTGCATTCCATTACGGCAACAGGGTATTCGCCGAATATCCAGACCAC
ATACAAGACTATTTTAAGCAGTCGTTTCCTAAGGGGTATTCGTGGGAACGAAGCTTGACTTTCGAAGACG
GGGGCATTTGCATTGCCAGAAACGACATAACAATGGAAGGGGACACTTTCTATAATAAAGTTCGATTTCA
CGGTGTAAACTTTCCCGCCAATGGTCCAGTTATGCAGAAGAAGACGCTGAAATGGGAGCCCTCCACTGAG
AAAATGTATGTGCGTGATGGAGTGCTGACTGGTGATATTCGCATGGCTTTGTTGCTTGAAGGAAATGCCC
ATTACCGATGTGACTTCAGAACTACTTACAAAGCTAAGGAGAAGGGTGTCAAGTTACCAGGCTACCACTT
TGTGGACCACTGCATTGAGATTTTAAGCCATGACAAAGATTACAACAAGGTTAAGCTGTATGAGCATGCT
GTTGCTCATTCTGGATTGCCTGACAATGCCAGACGATAAGCGGCCGCGACTCTAGATCATAATCAGCCAT
ACCACATTTGTAGAGGTTTTACTTGCTTTAAAAAACCTCCCACACCTCCCCCTGAACCTGAAACATAAAA
TGAATGCAATTGTTGTTGTTAACTTGTTTATTGCAGCTTATAATGGTTACAAATAAAGCAATAGCATCAC
AAATTTCACAAATAAAGCATTTTTTTCACTGCATTCTAGTTGTGGTTTGTCCAAACTCATCAATGTATCT
TAAGGCGTAAATTGTAAGCGTTAATATTTTGTTAAAATTCGCGTTAAATTTTTGTTAAATCAGCTCATTT
TTTAACCAATAGGCCGAAATCGGCAAAATCCCTTATAAATCAAAAGAATAGACCGAGATAGGGT
[37 nt withheld, positions 3775-3811]
AAAGAACGTGGACTCCAACGTCAAAGG
[49 nt withheld, positions 3839-3887]
T
[91 nt withheld, positions 3889-3979]
G
[124 nt withheld, positions 3981-4104]
CAGGTGGCACTTTTCGGGGAAATGTGCGCGGAACCCCTATTTGTTTATTTTTCTAAATACATTCAAATAT
GTATCCGCTCATGAGACAATAACCCTGATAAATGCTTCAATAATATTGAAAAAGGAAGAGTCCTGAGGCG
GAAAGAACCAGCTGTGGAATGTGTGTCAGTTAGGGTGTGGAAAGTCCCCAGGCTCCCCAGCAGGCAGAAG
TATGCAAAGCATGCATCTCAATTAGTCAGCAACCAGGTGTGGAAAGTCCCCAGGCTCCCCAGCAGGCAGA
AGTATGCAAAGCATGCATCTCAATTAGTCAGCAACCATAGTCCCGCCCCTAACTCCGCCCATCCCGCCCC
TAACTCCGCCCAGTTCCGCCCATTCTCCGCCCCATGGCTGACTAATTTTTTTTATTTATGCAGAGGCCGA
GGCCGCCTCGGCCTCTGAGCTATTCCAGAAGTAGTGAGGAGGCTTTTTTGGAGGCCTAGGCTTTTGCAAA
GATCGATCAAGAGACAGGATGAGGATCGTTTCGCATGATTGAACAAGATGGATTGCACGCAGGTTCTCCG
GCCGCTTGGGTGGAGAGGCTATTCGGCTATGACTGGGCACAACAGACAATCGGCTGCTCTGATGCCGCCG
TGTTCCGGCTGTCAGCGCAGGGGCGCCCGGTTCTTTTTGTCAAGACCGACCTGTCCGGTGCCCTGAATGA
ACTGCAAGACGAGGCAGCGCGGCTATCGTGGCTGGCCACGACGGGCGTTCCTTGCGCAGCTGTGCTCGAC
GTTGTCACTGAAGCGGGAAGGGACTGGCTGCTATTGGGCGAAGTGCCGGGGCAGGATCTCCTGTCATCTC
ACCTTGCTCCTGCCGAGAAAGTATCCATCATGGCTGATGCAATGCGGCGGCTGCATACGCTTGATCCGGC
TACCTGCCCATTCGACCACCAAGCGAAACATCGCATCGAGCGAGCACGTACTCGGATGGAAGCCGGTCTT
GTCGATCAGGATGATCTGGACGAAGAGCATCAGGGGCTCGCGCCAGCCGAACTGTTCGCCAGGCTCAAGG
CGAGCATGCCCGACGGCGAGGATCTCGTCGTGACCCATGGCGATGCCTGCTTGCCGAATATCATGGTGGA
AAATGGCCGCTTTTCTGGATTCATCGACTGTGGCCGGCTGGGTGTGGCGGACCGCTATCAGGACATAGCG
TTGGCTACCCGTGATATTGCTGAAGAGCTTGGCGGCGAATGGGCTGACCGCTTCCTCGTGCTTTACGGTA
TCGCCGCTCCCGATTCGCAGCGCATCGCCTTCTATCGCCTTCTTGACGAGTTCTTCTGAGCGGGACTCTG
GGGTTCGAAATGACCGACCAAGCGACGCCCAACCTGCCATCACGAGATTTCGATTCCACCGCCGCCTTCT
ATGAAAGGTTGGGCTTCGGAATCGTTTTCCGGGACGCCGGCTGGATGATCCTCCAGCGCGGGGATCTCAT
GCTGGAGTTCTTCGCCCACCCTAGGGGGAGGCTAACTGAAACACGGAAGGAGACAATACCGGAAGGAACC
CGCGCTATGACGGCAATAAAAAGACAGAATAAAACGCACGGTGTTGGGTCGTTTGTTCATAAACGCGGGG
TTCGGTCCCAGGGCTGGCACTCTGTCGATACCCCACCGAGACCCCATTGGGGCCAATACGCCCGCGTTTC
TTCCTTTTCCCCACCCCACCCCCCAAGTTCGGGTGAAGGCCCAGGGCTCGCAGCCAACGTCGGGGCGGCA
GGCCCTGCCATAGCCTCAGGTTACTCATATATACTTTAGATTGATTTAAAACTTCATTTTTAATTTAAAA
GGATCTAGGTGAAGATCCTTTTTGATAATCTCATGACCAAAATCCCTTAACGTGAGTTTTCGTTCCACTG
AGCGTCAGACCCCGTAGAAAAGATCAAAGGATCTTCTTGAGATCCTTTTTTTCTGCGCGTAATCTGCTGC
TTGCAAACAAAAAAACCACCGCTACCAGCGGTGGTTTGTTTGCCGGATCAAGAGCTACCAACTCTTTTTC
CGAAGGTAACTGGCTTCAGCAGAGCGCAGATACCAAATACTGTTCTTCTAGTGTAGCCGTAGTTAGGCCA
CCACTTCAAGAACTCTGTAGCACCGCCTACATACCTCGCTCTGCTAATCCTGTTACCAGTGGCTGCTGCC
AGTGGCGATAAGTCGTGTCTTACCGGGTTGGACTCAAGACGATAGTTACCGGATAAGGCGCAGCGGTCGG
GCTGAACGGGGGGTTCGTGCACACAGCCCAGCTTGGAGCGAACGACCTACACCGAACTGAGATACCTACA
GCGTGAGCTATGAGAAAGCGCCACGCTTCCCGAAGGGAGAAAGGCGGACAGGTATCCGGTAAGCGGCAGG
GTCGGAACAGGAGAGCGCACGAGGGAGCTTCCAGGGGGAAACGCCTGGTATCTTTATAGTCCTGTCGGGT
TTCGCCACCTCTGACTTGAGCGTCGATTTTTGTGATGCTCGTCAGGGGGGCGGAGCCTATGGAAAAACGC
CAGCAACGCGGCCTTTTTACGGTTCCTGGCCTTTTGCTGGCCTTTTGCTCACATGTTCTTTCCTGCGTTA
TCCCCTGATTCTGTGGATAACCGTATTACCGCCATGCATTAGTTATTAATAGTAATCAATTACGGGGTCA
TTAGTTCATAGCCCATATATGGAGTTCCG
