>Addgene plasmid #57688 | tdEos-Vimentin-7 | depositor partial sequence | sequence record 88842 | insert sequence
TGACGTCAGATCCGCTAGCGCTACCGGACTCAGATCTCGAGCTCAAGCTTCGAATTCCCATGTCCACCAG
GTCCGTGTCCTCGTCCTCCTACCGCAGGATGTTCGGCGGCCCGGGCACCGCGAGCCGGCCGAGCTCCAGC
CGGAGCTACGTGACTACGTCCACCCGCACCTACAGCCTGGGCAGCGCGCTGCGCCCCAGCACCAGCCGCA
GCCTCTACGCCTCGTCCCCGGGCGGCGTGTATGCCACGCGCTCCTCTGCCGTGCGCCTGCGGAGCAGCGT
GCCCGGGGTGCGGCTCCTGCAGGACTCGGTGGACTTCTCGCTGGCCGACGCCATCAACACCGAGTTCAAG
AACACCCGCACCAACGAGAAGGTGGAGCTGCAGGAGCTGAATGACCGCTTCGCCAACTACATCGACAAGG
TGCGCTTCCTGGAGCAGCAGAATAAGATCCTGCTGGCCGAGCTCGAGCAGCTCAAGGGCCAAGGCAAGTC
GCGCCTGGGGGACCTCTACGAGGAGGAGATGCGGGAGCTGCGCCGGCAGGTGGACCAGCTAACCAACGAC
AAAGCCCGCGTCGAGGTGGAGCGCGACAACCTGGCCGAGGACATCATGCGCCTCCGGGAGAAATTGCAGG
AGGAGATGCTTCAGAGAGAGGAAGCCGAAAACACCCTGCAATCTTTCAGACAGGATGTTGACAATGCGTC
TCTGGCACGTCTTGACCTTGAACGCAAAGTGGAATCTTTGCAAGAAGAGATTGCCTTTTTGAAGAAACTC
CACGAAGAGGAAATCCAGGAGCTGCAGGCTCAGATTCAGGAACAGCATGTCCAAATCGATGTGGATGTTT
CCAAGCCTGACCTCACGGCTGCCCTGCGTGACGTACGTCAGCAATATGAAAGTGTGGCTGCCAAGAACCT
GCAGGAGGCAGAAGAATGGTACAAATCCAAGTTTGCTGACCTCTCTGAGGCTGCCAACCGGAACAATGAC
GCCCTGCGCCAGGCAAAGCAGGAGTCCACTGAGTACCGGAGACAGGTGCAGTCCCTCACCTGTGAAGTGG
ATGCCCTTAAAGGAACCAATGAGTCCCTGGAACGCCAGATGCGTGAAATGGAAGAGAACTTTGCCGTTGA
AGCTGCTAACTACCAAGACACTATTGGCCGCCTGCAGGATGAGATTCAGAATATGAAGGAGGAAATGGCT
CGTCACCTTCGTGAATACCAAGACCTGCTCAATGTTAAGATGGCCCTTGACATTGAGATTGCCACCTACA
GGAAGCTGCTGGAAGGCGAGGAGAGCAGGATTTCTCTGCCTCTTCCAAACTTTTCCTCCCTGAACCTGAG
GGAAACTAATCTGGATTCACTCCCTCTGGTTGATACCCACTCAAAAAGGACACTTCTGATTAAGACGGTT
GAAACTAGAGATGGACAGGTTATCAACGAAACTTCTCAGCATCACGATGACCTTGAAGGGGATCCACCGG
TCGCCACCATGAGTGCGATTAAGCCAGACATGAAGATCAACCTCCGTATGGAAGGCAACGTAAACGGGCA
CCACTTTGTGATCGACGGAGATGGTACAGGCAAGCCTTTTGAGGGAAAACAGAGTATGGATCTTGAAGTC
AAAGAGGGCGGACCTCTGCCTTTTGCCTTTGATATCCTGACCACTGCATTCCATTACGGCAACAGGGTAT
TCGCCGAATATCCAGACCACATACAAGACTATTTTAAGCAGTCGTTTCCTAAGGGGTATTCGTGGGAACG
AAGCTTGACTTTCGAAGACGGGGGCATTTGCATTGCCAGAAACGACATAACAATGGAAGGGGACACTTTC
TATAATAAAGTTCGATTTCACGGTGTAAACTTTCCCGCCAATGGTCCAGTTATGCAGAAGAAGACGCTGA
AATGGGAGCCCTCCACTGAGAAAATGTATGTGCGTGATGGAGTGCTGACTGGTGATATTCGCATGGCTTT
GTTGCTTGAAGGAAATGCCCATTACCGATGTGACTTCAGAACTACTTACAAAGCTAAGGAGAAGGGTGTC
AAGTTACCAGGCTACCACTTTGTGGACCACTGCATTGAGATTTTAAGCCATGACAAAGATTACAACAAGG
TTAAGCTGTATGAGCATGCTGTTGCTCATTCTGGATTGCCTGACAATGCCAGACGATCCGGTAGCGGTCA
CGGTACTGGTTCTACTGGTTCTGGTTCTTCTGAGAGTGCGATTAAGCCAGACATGAAGATCAACCTCCGT
ATGGAAGGCAACGTAAACGGGCACCACTTTGTGATCGACGGAGATGGTACAGGCAAGCCTTTTGAGGGAA
AACAGAGTATGGATCTTGAAGTCAAAGAGGGCGGACCTCTGCCTTTTGCCTTTGATATCCTGACCACTGC
ATTCCATTACGGCAACAGGGTATTCGCCGAATATCCAGACCACATACAAGACTATTTTAAGCAGTCGTTT
CCTAAGGGGTATTCGTGGGAACGAAGCTTGACTTTCGAAGACGGGGGCATTTGCATTGCCAGAAACGACA
TAACAATGGAAGGGGACACTTTCTATAATAAAGTTCGATTTCACGGTGTAAACTTTCCCGCCAATGGTCC
AGTTATGCAGAAGAAGACGCTGAAATGGGAGCCCTCCACTGAGAAAATGTATGTGCGTGATGGAGTGCTG
ACTGGTGATATTCGCATGGCTTTGTTGCTTGAAGGAAATGCCCATTACCGATGTGACTTCAGAACTACTT
ACAAAGCTAAGGAGAAGGGTGTCAAGTTACCAGGCTACCACTTTGTGGACCACTGCATTGAGATTTTAAG
CCATGACAAAGATTACAACAAGGTTAAGCTGTATGAGCATGCTGTTGCTCATTCTGGATTGCCTGACAAT
GCCAGACGATAAGCGGCCGCGACTCTAGATCATAATCAGCCATACCACATTGTAG
